>Addgene plasmid #172617 | pMSCV-FLAG-2xSTREP-CCND3(P284L)-Puro | addgene full sequence | sequence record 340203 | Addgene NGS Result
TGAAAGACCCCACCTGTAGGTTTGGCAAGCTAGCTTAAGTAACGCCATTTTGCAAGGCATGGAAAATACA
TAACTGAGAATAGAGAAGTTCAGATCAAGGTTAGGAACAGAGAGACAGCAGAATATGGGCCAAACAGGAT
ATCTGTGGTAAGCAGTTCCTGCCCCGGCTCAGGGCCAAGAACAGATGGTCCCCAGATGCGGTCCCGCCCT
CAGCAGTTTCTAGAGAACCATCAGATGTTTCCAGGGTGCCCCAAGGACCTGAAATGACCCTGTGCCTTAT
TTGAACTAACCAATCAGTTCGCTTCTCGCTTCTGTTCGCGCGCTTCTGCTCCCCGAGCTCAATAAAAGAG
CCCACAACCCCTCACTCGGCGCGCCAGTCCTCCGATAGACTGCGTCGCCCGGGTACCCGTATTCCCAATA
AAGCCTCTTGCTGTTTGCATCCGAATCGTGGACTCGCTGATCCTTGGGAGGGTCTCCTCAGATTGATTGA
CTGCCCACCTCGGGGGTCTTTCATTTGGAGGTTCCACCGAGATTTGGAGACCCCTGCCCAGGGACCACCG
ACCCCCCCGCCGGGAGGTAAGCTGGCCAGCGGTCGTTTCGTGTCTGTCTCTGTCTTTGTGCGTGTTTGTG
CCGGCATCTAATGTTTGCGCCTGCGTCTGTACTAGTTAGCTAACTAGCTCTGTATCTGGCGGACCCGTGG
TGGAACTGACGAGTTCTGAACACCCGGCCGCAACCCTGGGAGACGTCCCAGGGACTTTGGGGGCCGTTTT
TGTGGCCCGACCTGAGGAAGGGAGTCGATGTGGAATCCGACCCCGTCAGGATATGTGGTTCTGGTAGGAG
ACGAGAACCTAAAACAGTTCCCGCCTCCGTCTGAATTTTTGCTTTCGGTTTGGAACCGAAGCCGCGCGTC
TTGTCTGCTGCAGCGCTGCAGCATCGTTCTGTGTTGTCTCTGTCTGACTGTGTTTCTGTATTTGTCTGAA
AATTAGGGCCAGACTGTTACCACTCCCTTAAGTTTGACCTTAGGTCACTGGAAAGATGTCGAGCGGATCG
CTCACAACCAGTCGGTAGATGTCAAGAAGAGACGTTGGGTTACCTTCTGCTCTGCAGAATGGCCAACCTT
TAACGTCGGATGGCCGCGAGACGGCACCTTTAACCGAGACCTCATCACCCAGGTTAAGATCAAGGTCTTT
TCACCTGGCCCGCATGGACACCCAGACCAGGTCCCCTACATCGTGACCTGGGAAGCCTTGGCTTTTGACC
CCCCTCCCTGGGTCAAGCCCTTTGTACACCCTAAGCCTCCGCCTCCTCTTCCTCCATCCGCCCCGTCTCT
CCCCCTTGAACCTCCTCGTTCGACCCCGCCTCGATCCTCCCTTTATCCAGCCCTCACTCCTTCTCTAGGC
GCCGGAATTAGATCCGCCACCATGGATTATAAAGATGATGATGATAAAGGGTCGGCCGCCAGCTGGAGCC
ACCCTCAGTTCGAGAAGGGAGGAGGAAGCGGCGGAGGCAGCGGAGGAGGAAGCTGGAGCCACCCGCAGTT
CGAGAAAGGAAGATCCAGCAGCGAGCTGCTGTGTTGCGAAGGCACCCGGCACGCGCCCCGGGCCGGGCCG
GACCCGCGGCTGCTGGGGGACCAGCGTGTCCTGCAGAGCCTGCTCCGCCTGGAGGAGCGCTACGTACCCC
GCGCCTCCTACTTCCAGTGCGTGCAGCGGGAGATCAAGCCGCACATGCGGAAGATGCTGGCTTACTGGAT
GCTGGAGGTATGTGAGGAGCAGCGCTGTGAGGAGGAAGTCTTCCCCCTGGCCATGAACTACCTGGATCGC
TACCTGTCTTGCGTCCCCACCCGAAAGGCGCAGTTGCAGCTCCTGGGTGCGGTCTGCATGCTGCTGGCCT
CCAAGCTGCGCGAGACCACGCCCCTGACCATCGAAAAACTGTGCATCTACACCGACCACGCTGTCTCTCC
CCGCCAGTTGCGGGACTGGGAGGTGCTGGTCCTAGGGAAGCTCAAGTGGGACCTGGCTGCTGTGATTGCA
CATGATTTCCTGGCCTTCATTCTGCACCGGCTCTCTCTGCCCCGTGACCGACAGGCCTTGGTCAAAAAGC
ATGCCCAGACCTTTTTGGCCCTCTGTGCTACAGATTATACCTTTGCCATGTACCCGCCATCCATGATCGC
CACGGGCAGCATTGGGGCTGCAGTGCAAGGCCTGGGTGCCTGCTCCATGTCCGGGGATGAGCTCACAGAG
CTGCTGGCAGGGATCACTGGCACTGAAGTGGACTGCCTGCGGGCCTGTCAGGAGCAGATCGAAGCTGCAC
TCAGGGAGAGCCTCAGGGAAGCCGCTCAGACCAGCTCCAGCCCAGCGCCCAAAGCCCCCCGGGGCTCCAG
CAGCCAAGGGCCCAGCCAGACCAGCACTCTTACAGATGTCACAGCCATACACCTGTAGCTCGAGGAATTC
TACCGGGTAGGGGAGGCGCTTTTCCCAAGGCAGTCTGGAGCATGCGCTTTAGCAGCCCCGCTGGGCACTT
GGCGCTACACAAGTGGCCTCTGGCCTCGCACACATTCCACATCCACCGGTAGGCGCCAACCGGCTCCGTT
CTTTGGTGGCCCCTTCGCGCCACCTTCTACTCCTCCCCTAGTCAGGAAGTTCCCCCCCGCCCCGCAGCTC
GCGTCGTGCAGGACGTGACAAATGGAAGTAGCACGTCTCACTAGTCTCGTGCAGATGGACAGCACCGCTG
AGCAATGGAAGCGGGTAGGCCTTTGGGGCAGCGGCCAATAGCAGCTTTGCTCCTTCGCTTTCTGGGCTCA
GAGGCTGGGAAGGGGTGGGTCCGGGGGCGGGCTCAGGGGCGGGCTCAGGGGCGGGGCGGGCGCCCGAAGG
TCCTCCGGAGGCCCGGCATTCTGCACGCTTCAAAAGCGCACGTCTGCCGCGCTGTTCTCCTCTTCCTCAT
CTCCGGGCCTTTCGACCTGCAGCCCAAGCTTACCATGACCGAGTACAAGCCCACGGTGCGCCTCGCCACC
CGCGACGACGTCCCCAGGGCCGTACGCACCCTCGCCGCCGCGTTCGCCGACTACCCCGCCACGCGCCACA
CCGTCGATCCGGACCGCCACATCGAGCGGGTCACCGAGCTGCAAGAACTCTTCCTCACGCGCGTCGGGCT
CGACATCGGCAAGGTGTGGGTCGCGGACGACGGCGCCGCGGTGGCGGTCTGGACCACGCCGGAGAGCGTC
GAAGCGGGGGCGGTGTTCGCCGAGATCGGCCCGCGCATGGCCGAGTTGAGCGGTTCCCGGCTGGCCGCGC
AGCAACAGATGGAAGGCCTCCTGGCGCCGCACCGGCCCAAGGAGCCCGCGTGGTTCCTGGCCACCGTCGG
CGTCTCGCCCGACCACCAGGGCAAGGGTCTGGGCAGCGCCGTCGTGCTCCCCGGAGTGGAGGCGGCCGAG
TGCGCCGGGGTGCCCGCCTTCCTGGAGACCTCCGCGCCCCGCAACCTCCCCTTCTACGAGCGGCTCGGCT
TCACCGTCACCGCCGACGTCGAGGTGCCCGAAGGACCGCGCACCTGGTGCATGACCCGCAAGCCCGGTGC
CTGACGCCCGCCCCACGACCCGCAGCGCCCGACCGAAAGGAGCGCACGACCCCATGCATCGATAAAATAA
AAGATTTTATTTAGTCTCCAGAAAAAGGGGGGAATGAAAGACCCCACCTGTAGGTTTGGCAAGCTAGCTT
AAGTAACGCCATTTTGCAAGGCATGGAAAATACATAACTGAGAATAGAGAAGTTCAGATCAAGGTTAGGA
ACAGAGAGACAGCAGAATATGGGCCAAACAGGATATCTGTGGTAAGCAGTTCCTGCCCCGGCTCAGGGCC
AAGAACAGATGGTCCCCAGATGCGGTCCCGCCCTCAGCAGTTTCTAGAGAACCATCAGATGTTTCCAGGG
TGCCCCAAGGACCTGAAATGACCCTGTGCCTTATTTGAACTAACCAATCAGTTCGCTTCTCGCTTCTGTT
CGCGCGCTTCTGCTCCCCGAGCTCAATAAAAGAGCCCACAACCCCTCACTCGGCGCGCCAGTCCTCCGAT
AGACTGCGTCGCCCGGGTACCCGTGTATCCAATAAACCCTCTTGCAGTTGCATCCGACTTGTGGTCTCGC
TGTTCCTTGGGAGGGTCTCCTCTGAGTGATTGACTACCCGTCAGCGGGGGTCTTTCATGGGTAACAGTTT
CTTGAAGTTGGAGAACAACATTCTGAGGGTAGGAGTCGAATATTAAGTAATCCTGACTCAATTAGCCACT
GTTTTGAATCCACATACTCCAATACTCCTGAAATAGTTCATTATGGACAGCGCAGAAAGAGCTGGGGAGA
ATTGTGAAATTGTTATCCGCTCACAATTCCACACAACATACGAGCCGGAAGCATAAAGTGTAAAGCCTGG
GGTGCCTAATGAGTGAGCTAACTCACATTAATTGCGTTGCGCTCACTGCCCGCTTTCCAGTCGGGAAACC
TGTCGTGCCAGCTGCATTAATGAATCGGCCAACGCGCGGGGAGAGGCGGTTTGCGTATTGGGCGCTCTTC
CGCTTCCTCGCTCACTGACTCGCTGCGCTCGGTCGTTCGGCTGCGGCGAGCGGTATCAGCTCACTCAAAG
GCGGTAATACGGTTATCCACAGAATCAGGGGATAACGCAGGAAAGAACATGTGAGCAAAAGGCCAGCAAA
AGGCCAGGAACCGTAAAAAGGCCGCGTTGCTGGCGTTTTTCCATAGGCTCCGCCCCCCTGACGAGCATCA
CAAAAATCGACGCTCAAGTCAGAGGTGGCGAAACCCGACAGGACTATAAAGATACCAGGCGTTTCCCCCT
GGAAGCTCCCTCGTGCGCTCTCCTGTTCCGACCCTGCCGCTTACCGGATACCTGTCCGCCTTTCTCCCTT
CGGGAAGCGTGGCGCTTTCTCATAGCTCACGCTGTAGGTATCTCAGTTCGGTGTAGGTCGTTCGCTCCAA
GCTGGGCTGTGTGCACGAACCCCCCGTTCAGCCCGACCGCTGCGCCTTATCCGGTAACTATCGTCTTGAG
TCCAACCCGGTAAGACACGACTTATCGCCACTGGCAGCAGCCACTGGTAACAGGATTAGCAGAGCGAGGT
ATGTAGGCGGTGCTACAGAGTTCTTGAAGTGGTGGCCTAACTACGGCTACACTAGAAGAACAGTATTTGG
TATCTGCGCTCTGCTGAAGCCAGTTACCTTCGGAAAAAGAGTTGGTAGCTCTTGATCCGGCAAACAAACC
ACCGCTGGTAGCGGTGGTTTTTTTGTTTGCAAGCAGCAGATTACGCGCAGAAAAAAAGGATCTCAAGAAG
ATCCTTTGATCTTTTCTACGGGGTCTGACGCTCAGTGGAACGAAAACTCACGTTAAGGGATTTTGGTCAT
GAGATTATCAAAAAGGATCTTCACCTAGATCCTTTTAAATTAAAAATGAAGTTTTAAATCAATCTAAAGT
ATATATGAGTAAACTTGGTCTGACAGTTACCAATGCTTAATCAGTGAGGCACCTATCTCAGCGATCTGTC
TATTTCGTTCATCCATAGTTGCCTGACTCCCCGTCGTGTAGATAACTACGATACGGGAGGGCTTACCATC
TGGCCCCAGTGCTGCAATGATACCGCGAGACCCACGCTCACCGGCTCCAGATTTATCAGCAATAAACCAG
CCAGCCGGAAGGGCCGAGCGCAGAAGTGGTCCTGCAACTTTATCCGCCTCCATCCAGTCTATTAATTGTT
GCCGGGAAGCTAGAGTAAGTAGTTCGCCAGTTAATAGTTTGCGCAACGTTGTTGCCATTGCTACAGGCAT
CGTGGTGTCACGCTCGTCGTTTGGTATGGCTTCATTCAGCTCCGGTTCCCAACGATCAAGGCGAGTTACA
TGATCCCCCATGTTGTGCAAAAAAGCGGTTAGCTCCTTCGGTCCTCCGATCGTTGTCAGAAGTAAGTTGG
CCGCAGTGTTATCACTCATGGTTATGGCAGCACTGCATAATTCTCTTACTGTCATGCCATCCGTAAGATG
CTTTTCTGTGACTGGTGAGTACTCAACCAAGTCATTCTGAGAATAGTGTATGCGGCGACCGAGTTGCTCT
TGCCCGGCGTCAATACGGGATAATACCGCGCCACATAGCAGAACTTTAAAAGTGCTCATCATTGGAAAAC
GTTCTTCGGGGCGAAAACTCTCAAGGATCTTACCGCTGTTGAGATCCAGTTCGATGTAACCCACTCGTGC
ACCCAACTGATCTTCAGCATCTTTTACTTTCACCAGCGTTTCTGGGTGAGCAAAAACAGGAAGGCAAAAT
GCCGCAAAAAAGGGAATAAGGGCGACACGGAAATGTTGAATACTCATACTCTTCCTTTTTCAATATTATT
GAAGCATTTATCAGGGTTATTGTCTCATGAGCGGATACATATTTGAATGTATTTAGAAAAATAAACAAAT
AGGGGTTCCGCGCACATTTCCCCGAAAAGTGCCACCTGACGTCTAAGAAACCATTATTATCATGACATTA
ACCTATAAAAATAGGCGTATCACGAGGCCCTTTCGTCTCGCGCGTTTCGGTGATGACGGTGAAAACCTCT
GACACATGCAGCTCCCGGAGACGGTCACAGCTTGTCTGTAAGCGGATGCCGGGAGCAGACAAGCCCGTCA
GGGCGCGTCAGCGGGTGTTGGCGGGTGTCGGGGCTGGCTTAACTATGCGGCATCAGAGCAGATTGTACTG
AGAGTGCACCATATGCGGTGTGAAATACCGCACAGATGCGTAAGGAGAAAATACCGCATCAGGCGCCATT
CGCCATTCAGGCTGCGCAACTGTTGGGAAGGGCGATCGGTGCGGGCCTCTTCGCTATTACGCCAGCTGGC
GAAAGGGGGATGTGCTGCAAGGCGATTAAGTTGGGTAACGCCAGGGTTTTCCCAGTCACGACGTTGTAAA
ACGACGGCGCAAGGAATGGTGCATGCAAGGAGATGGCGCCCAACAGTCCCCCGGCCACGGGGCCTGCCAC
CATACCCACGCCGAAACAAGCGCTCATGAGCCCGAAGTGGCGAGCCCGATCTTCCCCATCGGTGATGTCG
GCGATATAGGCGCCAGCAACCGCACCTGTGGCGCCGGTGATGCCGGCCACGATGCGTCCGGCGTAGAGGC
GATTAGTCCAATTTGTTAAAGACAGGATATCAGTGGTCCAGGCTCTAGTTTTGACTCAACAATATCACCA
GCTGAAGCCTATAGAGTACGAGCCATAGATAAAATAAAAGATTTTATTTAGTCTCCAGAAAAAGGGGGGA
A
Features (pLannotate 1.2.2; 20 found; start..end, strand, type, name):
    579..920     +  misc_feature   MESV Ψ: packaging signal of murine embryonic stem cell virus
    987..1403    +  CDS            gag (truncated): truncated Moloney murine leukemia virus (MMLV) gag gene lacking the start codon
   1524..1543    +  CDS            Strep-Tag II (fragment): peptide that binds Strep-Tactin®, an engineered form of streptavidin
   1563..2435    +  CDS            CCND3: CCND3_HUMAN - Experimental evidence at protein level: Swiss-Prot protein existence level 1. Regulatory component of the cyclin D3-CDK4 (DC) complex that phosphorylates and inhibits members of the retinoblastoma (RB) protein family including RB1 and regulates the cell-cycle during G(1)/S transition. Phosphorylation of RB1 allows dissociation of the transcription factor E2F from the RB/E2F complex and the subsequent transcription of E2F target genes which are responsible for the progression through the G(1) phase. Hypophosphorylates RB1 in early G(1) phase. Cyclin D-CDK4 complexes are major inte
   2455..2954    +  promoter       PGK promoter: mouse phosphoglycerate kinase 1 promoter
   2975..3574    +  CDS            PuroR (fragment): puromycin N-acetyltransferase; pac from Streptomyces; confers resistance to puromycin
   3674..4188    +  LTR            3' LTR: 3' long terminal repeat from murine embryonic stem cell virus
   4350..4366    -  protein_bind   lac operator: The lac repressor binds to the lac operator to inhibit transcription in E. coli. This inhibition can be relieved by adding lactose or isopropyl-β-D-thiogalactopyranoside (IPTG). lac repressor encoded by lacI
   4374..4404    -  promoter       lac promoter: promoter for the E. coli lac operon
   4419..4440    -  protein_bind   CAP binding site: CAP binding activates transcription in the presence of cAMP. E. coli catabolite activator protein
   4453..4545    -  CDS            lacI (fragment): lac repressor; lacI; The lac repressor binds to the lac operator to inhibit transcription in E. coli. This inhibition can be relieved by adding lactose or isopropyl-β-D-thiogalactopyranoside (IPTG).
   4728..5316    -  rep_origin     ori: high-copy-number ColE1/pMB1/pBR322/pUC origin of replication
   5487..6347    -  CDS            AmpR: β-lactamase; bla; confers resistance to ampicillin, carbenicillin, and related antibiotics
   6348..6452    -  promoter       AmpR promoter: bla
   6547..6582    +  CDS            rop (fragment): Rop protein, which maintains plasmids at low copy number; rop
   6684..6783    +  misc_feature   bom (fragment): basis of mobility region from pBR322
   6789..6938    -  CDS            lacZα (fragment): LacZα fragment of β-galactosidase; lacZ fragment
   6938..7139    -  CDS            TcR (fragment): tetracycline efflux protein; tet; confers resistance to tetracycline
   7140..7238    +  CDS            env (fragment): murine leukemia virus gPr80 envelope polyprotein precursor; env; proteolytically cleaved into gp70SU and p15TM subunits
   7280..515     +  LTR            5' LTR (across the origin): 5' long terminal repeat from murine embryonic stem cell virus
