[The description below was written by a language model from this plasmid's Addgene catalogue record and pLannotate feature annotations shown in this document.]
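Description:
pMSCV-FLAG-2xSTREP-CCND3(P284L)-Puro is a gammaretroviral mammalian expression vector of about 7.3 kb built on the pMSCV-Puro backbone. In E. coli it is maintained through a high-copy ColE1/pUC-type origin and selected with ampicillin via the β-lactamase gene. The remaining bacterial annotations (short fragments of lacI, lacZα, rop, bom and a tetracycline resistance gene, plus a lac promoter/operator) appear to be non-functional backbone remnants. The proviral portion is flanked by murine embryonic stem cell virus 5′ and 3′ LTRs and contains the Ψ packaging signal followed by a truncated gag region lacking its start codon. Together these allow the transcribed genome to be encapsidated when viral proteins are supplied in trans by a packaging system, so that the cassette can be stably integrated into target cells.

The payload is human CCND3 (cyclin D3) carrying a Pro284Leu substitution and fused at its N-terminus to a FLAG-2xSTREP tag. The automated annotation picks up only a Strep-Tag II fragment immediately upstream of the cyclin coding sequence, but this position is consistent with the catalogued tag. No separate promoter sits upstream of the insert, so its constitutive expression is driven by the 5′ LTR, as is standard for MSCV vectors. Downstream, a mouse PGK promoter independently drives puromycin N-acetyltransferase for selection of transduced cells. The depositor notes an R153C change in this marker relative to the reference protein.

Cyclin D3 partners with CDK4 to phosphorylate RB family proteins and promote G1/S progression. The tandem affinity tag suits detection and purification of the mutant protein and its interactors, and the associated study concerns regulation of D-type cyclins by the CRL4(AMBRA1) ubiquitin ligase. The record does not state the functional consequence of the P284L mutation.
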