Addgene plasmid #172617: pMSCV-FLAG-2xSTREP-CCND3(P284L)-Puro
Purpose: Retroviral vector for the constitutive expression of FLAG-2xSTREP-tagged cyclin D3(P284L) and a puromycin resistance marker in mammalian cells
Depositing lab: Michele Pagano. Depositing organization: NYU Grossman School of Medicine. Publication: CRL4(AMBRA1) is a master regulator of D-type cyclins. Simoneschi D, Rona G, Zhou N, Jeong YT, Jiang S, Milletti G, Arbini AA, O'Sullivan A, Wang AA, Nithikasem S, Keegan S, Siu Y, Cianfanelli V, Maiani E, Nazio F, Cecconi F, Boccalatte F, Fenyo D, Jones DR, Busino L, Pagano M. Nature. 2021 Apr;592(7856):789-793. doi: 10.1038/s41586-021-03445-y. Epub 2021 Apr 14. PubMed 33854235.
Backbone
  Vector backbone: pMSCV-Puro
  Backbone manufacturer: Takara Bio
  Vector type: Mammalian Expression, Retroviral
  Selectable markers: Puromycin
Growth in bacteria
  Bacterial resistance: Ampicillin, 100 μg/mL
  Growth temperature: 37°C
  Growth strain: NEB Stable
  Copy number: High Copy
Gene/Insert
  Gene/Insert name: CCND3 (alt name: cyclin D3)
  Species: H. sapiens (human)
  Mutation: Pro284Leu
  Entrez Gene: CCND3
  Tag / fusion protein: FLAG-2xSTREP (N terminal on insert)
  Cloning method: Restriction Enzyme; 5′ cloning site Unknown (unknown if destroyed); 3′ cloning site Unknown (unknown if destroyed)
  Sequencing primers: 5′ CCCTTGAACCTCCTCGTTCGACC; 3′ GAGACGTGCTACTTCCATTTGTC
Terms and licenses: Academic/Nonprofit Terms; Industry Terms: Not Available to Industry
Depositor comments: Please note: Plasmid contains a R153C mutation in PuroR compared to NCBI reference sequence WP_055528321.1
How to cite: pMSCV-FLAG-2xSTREP-CCND3(P284L)-Puro was a gift from Michele Pagano (Addgene plasmid # 172617 ; http://n2t.net/addgene:172617 ; RRID:Addgene_172617)
